>Addgene plasmid #99568 | TMEM230-M4/X184PG-IRES(isoform 2) | addgene full sequence | sequence record 190817 | Addgene NGS Result
CGTAGAAAAGATCAAAGGATCTTCTTGAGATCCTTTTTTTCTGCGCGTAATCTGCTGCTTGCAAACAAAA
AAACCACCGCTACCAGCGGTGGTTTGTTTGCCGGATCAAGAGCTACCAACTCTTTTTCCGAAGGTAACTG
GCTTCAGCAGAGCGCAGATACCAAATACTGTTCTTCTAGTGTAGCCGTAGTTAGGCCACCACTTCAAGAA
CTCTGTAGCACCGCCTACATACCTCGCTCTGCTAATCCTGTTACCAGTGGCTGCTGCCAGTGGCGATAAG
TCGTGTCTTACCGGGTTGGACTCAAGACGATAGTTACCGGATAAGGCGCAGCGGTCGGGCTGAACGGGGG
GTTCGTGCACACAGCCCAGCTTGGAGCGAACGACCTACACCGAACTGAGATACCTACAGCGTGAGCTATG
AGAAAGCGCCACGCTTCCCGAAGGGAGAAAGGCGGACAGGTATCCGGTAAGCGGCAGGGTCGGAACAGGA
GAGCGCACGAGGGAGCTTCCAGGGGGAAACGCCTGGTATCTTTATAGTCCTGTCGGGTTTCGCCACCTCT
GACTTGAGCGTCGATTTTTGTGATGCTCGTCAGGGGGGCGGAGCCTATGGAAAAACGCCAGCAACGCGGC
CTTTTTACGGTTCCTGGCCTTTTGCTGGCCTTTTGCTCACATGTTCTTTCCTGCGTTATCCCCTGATTCT
GTGGATAACCGTATTACCGCCATGCATTAGTTATTAATAGTAATCAATTACGGGGTCATTAGTTCATAGC
CCATATATGGAGTTCCGCGTTACATAACTTACGGTAAATGGCCCGCCTGGCTGACCGCCCAACGACCCCC
GCCCATTGACGTCAATAATGACGTATGTTCCCATAGTAACGCCAATAGGGACTTTCCATTGACGTCAATG
GGTGGAGTATTTACGGTAAACTGCCCACTTGGCAGTACATCAAGTGTATCATATGCCAAGTACGCCCCCT
ATTGACGTCAATGACGGTAAATGGCCCGCCTGGCATTATGCCCAGTACATGACCTTATGGGACTTTCCTA
CTTGGCAGTACATCTACGTATTAGTCATCGCTATTACCATGGTGATGCGGTTTTGGCAGTACATCAATGG
GCGTGGATAGCGGTTTGACTCACGGGGATTTCCAAGTCTCCACCCCATTGACGTCAATGGGAGTTTGTTT
TGGCACCAAAATCAACGGGACTTTCCAAAATGTCGTAACAACTCCGCCCCATTGACGCAAATGGGCGGTA
GGCGTGTACGGTGGGAGGTCTATATAAGCAGAGCTGGTTTAGTGAACCGTCAGATCCGCTAGCGCTACCG
GACTCAGATCTCGAGGCCACCATGATGCCGTCCCGTACCAACCTGGCTACTGGAATCCCCAGTAGTAAAG
TGAAATATTCAAGGCTCTCCAGCACAGACGATGGCTACATTGACCTTCAGTTTAAGAAAACCCCTCCTAA
GATCCCTTATAAGGCCATCGCACTTGCCACTGTGCTGTTTTTGATTGGCGCCTTTCTCATTATTATAGGC
TCCCTCCTGCTGTCAGGCTACATCAGCAAAGGGGGGGCAGACCGGGCCGTTCCAGTGCTGATCATTGGCA
TTCTGGTGTTCCTACCCGGATTTTACCACCTGCGCATCGCTTACTATGCATCCAAAGGCTACCGTGGTTA
CTCCTATGATGACATTCCAGACTTTGATGACCCCGGGCACCCACCCCATAGCTGAGGAGGATCCGCCCCT
CTCCCTCCCCCCCCCCTAACGTTACTGGCCGAAGCCGCTTGGAATAAGGCCGGTGTGCGTTTGTCTATAT
GTTATTTTCCACCATATTGCCGTCTTTTGGCAATGTGAGGGCCCGGAAACCTGGCCCTGTCTTCTTGACG
AGCATTCCTAGGGGTCTTTCCCCTCTCGCCAAAGGAATGCAAGGTCTGTTGAATGTCGTGAAGGAAGCAG
TTCCTCTGGAAGCTTCTTGAAGACAAACAACGTCTGTAGCGACCCTTTGCAGGCAGCGGAACCCCCCACC
TGGCGACAGGTGCCTCTGCGGCCAAAAGCCACGTGTATAAGATACACCTGCAAAGGCGGCACAACCCCAG
TGCCACGTTGTGAGTTGGATAGTTGTGGAAAGAGTCAAATGGCTCTCCTCAAGCGTATTCAACAAGGGGC
TGAAGGATGCCCAGAAGGTACCCCATTGTATGGGATCTGATCTGGGGCCTCGGTACACATGCTTTACATG
TGTTTAGTCGAGGTTAAAAAAACGTCTAGGCCCCCCGAACCACGGGGACGTGGTTTTCCTTTGAAAAACA
CGATGATAATATGGCCACAACCATGGCCCAGTCCAAGCACGGCCTGACCAAGGAGATGACCATGAAGTAC
CGCATGGAGGGCTGCGTGGACGGCCACAAGTTCGTGATCACCGGCGAGGGCATCGGCTACCCCTTCAAGG
GCAAGCAGGCCATCAACCTGTGCGTGGTGGAGGGCGGCCCCTTGCCCTTCGCCGAGGACATCTTGTCCGC
CGCCTTCATGTACGGCAACCGCGTGTTCACCGAGTACCCCCAGGACATCGTCGACTACTTCAAGAACTCC
TGCCCCGCCGGCTACACCTGGGACCGCTCCTTCCTGTTCGAGGACGGCGCCGTGTGCATCTGCAACGCCG
ACATCACCGTGAGCGTGGAGGAGAACTGCATGTACCACGAGTCCAAGTTCTACGGCGTGAACTTCCCCGC
CGACGGCCCCGTGATGAAGAAGATGACCGACAACTGGGAGCCCTCCTGCGAGAAGATCATCCCCGTGCCC
AAGCAGGGCATCTTGAAGGGCGACGTGAGCATGTACCTGCTGCTGAAGGACGGTGGCCGCTTGCGCTGCC
AGTTCGACACCGTGTACAAGGCCAAGTCCGTGCCCCGCAAGATGCCCGACTGGCACTTCATCCAGCACAA
GCTGACCCGCGAGGACCGCAGCGACGCCAAGAACCAGAAGTGGCACCTGACCGAGCACGCCATCGCCTCC
GGCTCCGCCTTGCCCTGAGCGGCCGCGACTCTAGATCATAATCAGCCATACCACATTTGTAGAGGTTTTA
CTTGCTTTAAAAAACCTCCCACACCTCCCCCTGAACCTGAAACATAAAATGAATGCAATTGTTGTTGTTA
ACTTGTTTATTGCAGCTTATAATGGTTACAAATAAAGCAATAGCATCACAAATTTCACAAATAAAGCATT
TTTTTCACTGCATTCTAGTTGTGGTTTGTCCAAACTCATCAATGTATCTTAAGGCGTAAATTGTAAGCGT
TAATATTTTGTTAAAATTCGCGTTAAATTTTTGTTAAATCAGCTCATTTTTTAACCAATAGGCCGAAATC
GGCAAAATCCCTTATAAATCAAAAGAATAGACCGAGATAGGGT
[37 nt withheld, positions 3404-3440]
AAAGAACGTGGACTCCAACGTCAAAGG
[49 nt withheld, positions 3468-3516]
T
[91 nt withheld, positions 3518-3608]
G
[124 nt withheld, positions 3610-3733]
CAGGTGGCACTTTTCGGGGAAATGTGCGCGGAACCCCTATTTGTTTATTTTTCTAAATACATTCAAATAT
GTATCCGCTCATGAGACAATAACCCTGATAAATGCTTCAATAATATTGAAAAAGGAAGAGTCCTGAGGCG
GAAAGAACCAGCTGTGGAATGTGTGTCAGTTAGGGTGTGGAAAGTCCCCAGGCTCCCCAGCAGGCAGAAG
TATGCAAAGCATGCATCTCAATTAGTCAGCAACCAGGTGTGGAAAGTCCCCAGGCTCCCCAGCAGGCAGA
AGTATGCAAAGCATGCATCTCAATTAGTCAGCAACCATAGTCCCGCCCCTAACTCCGCCCATCCCGCCCC
TAACTCCGCCCAGTTCCGCCCATTCTCCGCCCCATGGCTGACTAATTTTTTTTATTTATGCAGAGGCCGA
GGCCGCCTCGGCCTCTGAGCTATTCCAGAAGTAGTGAGGAGGCTTTTTTGGAGGCCTAGGCTTTTGCAAA
GATCGATCAAGAGACAGGATGAGGATCGTTTCGCATGATTGAACAAGATGGATTGCACGCAGGTTCTCCG
GCCGCTTGGGTGGAGAGGCTATTCGGCTATGACTGGGCACAACAGACAATCGGCTGCTCTGATGCCGCCG
TGTTCCGGCTGTCAGCGCAGGGGCGCCCGGTTCTTTTTGTCAAGACCGACCTGTCCGGTGCCCTGAATGA
ACTGCAAGACGAGGCAGCGCGGCTATCGTGGCTGGCCACGACGGGCGTTCCTTGCGCAGCTGTGCTCGAC
GTTGTCACTGAAGCGGGAAGGGACTGGCTGCTATTGGGCGAAGTGCCGGGGCAGGATCTCCTGTCATCTC
ACCTTGCTCCTGCCGAGAAAGTATCCATCATGGCTGATGCAATGCGGCGGCTGCATACGCTTGATCCGGC
TACCTGCCCATTCGACCACCAAGCGAAACATCGCATCGAGCGAGCACGTACTCGGATGGAAGCCGGTCTT
GTCGATCAGGATGATCTGGACGAAGAGCATCAGGGGCTCGCGCCAGCCGAACTGTTCGCCAGGCTCAAGG
CGAGCATGCCCGACGGCGAGGATCTCGTCGTGACCCATGGCGATGCCTGCTTGCCGAATATCATGGTGGA
AAATGGCCGCTTTTCTGGATTCATCGACTGTGGCCGGCTGGGTGTGGCGGACCGCTATCAGGACATAGCG
TTGGCTACCCGTGATATTGCTGAAGAGCTTGGCGGCGAATGGGCTGACCGCTTCCTCGTGCTTTACGGTA
TCGCCGCTCCCGATTCGCAGCGCATCGCCTTCTATCGCCTTCTTGACGAGTTCTTCTGAGCGGGACTCTG
GGGTTCGAAATGACCGACCAAGCGACGCCCAACCTGCCATCACGAGATTTCGATTCCACCGCCGCCTTCT
ATGAAAGGTTGGGCTTCGGAATCGTTTTCCGGGACGCCGGCTGGATGATCCTCCAGCGCGGGGATCTCAT
GCTGGAGTTCTTCGCCCACCCTAGGGGGAGGCTAACTGAAACACGGAAGGAGACAATACCGGAAGGAACC
CGCGCTATGACGGCAATAAAAAGACAGAATAAAACGCACGGTGTTGGGTCGTTTGTTCATAAACGCGGGG
TTCGGTCCCAGGGCTGGCACTCTGTCGATACCCCACCGAGACCCCATTGGGGCCAATACGCCCGCGTTTC
TTCCTTTTCCCCACCCCACCCCCCAAGTTCGGGTGAAGGCCCAGGGCTCGCAGCCAACGTCGGGGCGGCA
GGCCCTGCCATAGCCTCAGGTTACTCATATATACTTTAGATTGATTTAAAACTTCATTTTTAATTTAAAA
GGATCTAGGTGAAGATCCTTTTTGATAATCTCATGACCAAAATCCCTTAACGTGAGTTTTCGTTCCACTG
AGCGTCAGACCC
Features (pLannotate 1.2.2; 16 found; start..end, strand, type, name):
     25..613     +  rep_origin     ori: high-copy-number ColE1/pMB1/pBR322/pUC origin of replication
    788..1091    +  enhancer       CMV enhancer: human cytomegalovirus immediate early enhancer
   1092..1295    +  promoter       CMV promoter: human cytomegalovirus (CMV) immediate early promoter
   1318..1345    +  misc_feature   MCS (fragment): multiple cloning site
   1352..1711    +  CDS            TMEM230: TM230_HUMAN - Also known as C20orf30. Experimental evidence at protein level: Swiss-Prot protein existence level 1. Involved in trafficking and recycling of synaptic vesicles. From Homo sapiens (Human).
   1746..2332    +  misc_feature   IRES2: internal ribosome entry site (IRES) of the encephalomyocarditis virus (EMCV)
   2333..3028    +  CDS            ZsGreen1: Zoanthus green fluorescent protein mammalian codon-optimized
   3044..3127    +  CDS            large T antigen (fragment): large T antigen from SV40 (simian virus 40)
   3150..3271    +  polyA_signal   SV40 poly(A) signal: SV40 polyadenylation signal
   3305..3733    -  rep_origin     f1 ori (sequence partly withheld): f1 bacteriophage origin of replication; arrow indicates direction of (+) strand synthesis
   3760..3864    +  promoter       AmpR promoter: bla
   3866..4223    +  promoter       SV40 promoter: SV40 enhancer and early promoter
   4258..5052    +  CDS            NeoR/KanR: aminoglycoside phosphotransferase from Tn5; aph(3')-II (or nptII); confers resistance to neomycin, kanamycin, and G418 (Geneticin®)
   5073..5225    +  CDS            ble (fragment): BLE_KLEPN - Experimental evidence at protein level: Swiss-Prot protein existence level 1. Binding protein with a strong affinity to the bleomycin family of antibiotics. Binds to CL990; an antimitotic-antibiotic compound. From Klebsiella pneumoniae.
   5284..5331    +  polyA_signal   HSV TK poly(A) signal: herpes simplex virus thymidine kinase polyadenylation signal (Cole and Stacy, 1985)
   5422..5438    -  polyA_signal   bGH poly(A) signal (fragment): bovine growth hormone polyadenylation signal
