[The description below was written by a language model from this plasmid's Addgene catalogue record and pLannotate feature annotations shown in this document.]
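Description:
TMEM230-M4/X184PG-IRES(isoform 2) is a mammalian expression plasmid built on the Clontech pIRES2-ZsGreen1 backbone, designed to co-express a mutant form of human TMEM230 isoform 2 together with the green fluorescent reporter ZsGreen1. The sequenced plasmid is about 5.6 kb. It replicates at high copy in E. coli from a ColE1/pUC-type origin and also carries an f1 phage origin. Selection relies on a single NeoR/KanR (Tn5 aminoglycoside phosphotransferase) gene placed behind tandem bacterial (bla-type) and SV40 early promoters and followed by an HSV TK polyadenylation signal. This arrangement gives kanamycin resistance in bacteria and allows G418 selection in mammalian cells. The short large T antigen, ble and bGH poly(A) fragments in the annotation appear to be backbone remnants or partial matches rather than functional elements.

The expression cassette is driven by the human CMV immediate early enhancer and promoter. The TMEM230 coding sequence, roughly 360 bp, was cloned between XhoI and BamHI sites of the multiple cloning site. It is followed by the EMCV IRES2 element, the mammalian codon-optimized ZsGreen1 open reading frame and an SV40 poly(A) signal. Both proteins are therefore translated from one bicistronic transcript: TMEM230 by cap-dependent initiation, untagged, and ZsGreen1 by internal ribosome entry, so green fluorescence marks transfected cells without fusing a reporter to the protein of interest. The insert carries the mutation recorded as M4/X184PG; the name suggests a change at the stop codon, but the record does not describe its molecular consequence. The associated publication concerns TMEM230 mutations in familial Parkinson's disease, so the construct is suited to studying this disease-linked variant in cultured mammalian cells.
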