Addgene plasmid #99568: TMEM230-M4/X184PG-IRES(isoform 2)
Purpose: mammalian expression of mutant TMEM230 (isoform 2) and ZsGreen
Depositing lab: Han-Xiang Deng. Publication: Identification of TMEM230 mutations in familial Parkinson's disease. Deng HX, Shi Y, Yang Y, Ahmeti KB, Miller N, Huang C, Cheng L, Zhai H, Deng S, Nuytemans K, Corbett NJ, Kim MJ, Deng H, Tang B, Yang Z, Xu Y, Chan P, Huang B, Gao XP, Song Z, Liu Z, Fecto F, Siddique N, Foroud T, Jankovic J, Ghetti B, Nicholson DA, Krainc D, Melen O, Vance JM, Pericak-Vance MA, Ma YC, Rajput AH, Siddique T. Nat Genet. 2016 Jul;48(7):733-9. doi: 10.1038/ng.3589. Epub 2016 Jun 6. PubMed 27270108.
Backbone
  Vector backbone: plRES2-ZsGreen1 Vector (632478)
  Backbone manufacturer: Clontech
  Backbone size w/o insert (bp): 5300
  Vector type: Mammalian Expression
Growth in bacteria
  Bacterial resistance: Kanamycin, 50 μg/mL
  Growth temperature: 37°C
  Growth strain: DH5alpha
  Copy number: High Copy
Gene/Insert
  Gene/Insert name: TMEM230 (alt name: NM_001009924)
  Species: H. sapiens (human)
  Insert size (bp): 368
  Mutation: M4/X184PG
  Entrez Gene: TMEM230 (a.k.a. C20orf30, HSPC274, dJ1116H23.2.1)
  Promoter: CMV
  Cloning method: Restriction Enzyme; 5′ cloning site XhoI (unknown if destroyed); 3′ cloning site BamHI (unknown if destroyed)
  Sequencing primers: 5′ CMV-F; 3′ ctaggaatgctcgtcaagaagaca
Terms and licenses: Academic/Nonprofit Terms; Industry Terms: Not Available to Industry
How to cite: TMEM230-M4/X184PG-IRES(isoform 2) was a gift from Han-Xiang Deng (Addgene plasmid # 99568 ; http://n2t.net/addgene:99568 ; RRID:Addgene_99568)
